Addgene plasmid #247287: NSK266 SFFV-mCherry-SGc(EBER1.linear.2)cSG-EGFP-(3xMS2) (FLP-IN)
Purpose: Linear sensor for EBER1
Depositing lab: Xiaojing Gao. Depositing organization: Stanford University. Publication: Sequence-Independent RNA Sensing in Living Mammalian Cells. Kolber NS, Kaseniit KE, Lanz TV, Robinson WH, Gao XJ. bioRxiv [Preprint]. 2025 Sep 18:2025.09.18.677213. doi: 10.1101/2025.09.18.677213. PubMed 41000785.
Backbone
  Vector backbone: FLP-IN
  Vector type: Mammalian Expression
Growth in bacteria
  Bacterial resistance: Ampicillin, 100 μg/mL
  Growth temperature: 37°C
  Growth strain: DH5alpha
  Copy number: High Copy
Gene/Insert
  Gene/Insert name: mCherry-os13.EBER1.linear.2-EGFP
  Species: Synthetic
  Mutation: WT
  Promoter: SFFV
  Cloning method: Unknown
Terms and licenses: Academic/Nonprofit Terms; Industry Terms: Not Available to Industry
How to cite: NSK266 SFFV-mCherry-SGc(EBER1.linear.2)cSG-EGFP-(3xMS2) (FLP-IN) was a gift from Xiaojing Gao (Addgene plasmid # 247287 ; http://n2t.net/addgene:247287 ; RRID:Addgene_247287)
