[The description below was written by a language model from this plasmid's Addgene catalogue record and pLannotate feature annotations shown in this document.]
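Description:
NSK266 SFFV-mCherry-SGc(EBER1.linear.2)cSG-EGFP-(3xMS2) (FLP-IN) is a 6.7 kb mammalian expression plasmid built on a Flp-In-type backbone and described as a linear sensor for EBER1, the abundant Epstein-Barr virus non-coding RNA. In bacteria it is maintained at high copy through a ColE1/pUC origin and selected with ampicillin via the bla gene. For mammalian cells the backbone carries an FRT site placed directly upstream of a hygromycin resistance coding sequence followed by an SV40 polyadenylation signal. No complete promoter is annotated ahead of HygR, which fits the usual Flp-In design: FLP-mediated recombination into a genomic FRT landing pad supplies the promoter, so hygromycin resistance reports correct single-copy integration. Short fragments of f1 ori, SV40 promoter, ble and lac sequences are backbone remnants.

The payload is a single SFFV-promoter transcription unit terminated by the bGH poly(A) signal. It encodes mCherry, a partial F2A peptide, a roughly 185 nt segment annotated as EBER1 on the reverse strand (that is, antisense to the viral RNA), and then EGFP. mCherry should act as a constitutive marker of expression, while the antisense segment serves as the sensing region that can base-pair with EBER1 and lies between the two reporters, so that EGFP output presumably depends on target recognition. The record does not state the gating mechanism, nor what the "SGc/cSG" flanking elements are. The name also indicates three MS2 hairpins, most likely in the unannotated stretch between EGFP and the poly(A) signal, though the feature table does not detect them. The construct is intended for sequence-specific RNA sensing in living mammalian cells, either transiently or from stable Flp-In lines.
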