Features (pLannotate 1.2.2; 21 found; start..end, strand, type, name):
    176..583     +  promoter       SFFV promoter: spleen focus-forming virus long terminal repeat (LTR) promoter
    597..1304    +  CDS            mCherry: mCherry is a basic (constitutively fluorescent) red fluorescent protein published in 2004, derived from Discosoma sp.. It is reported to be a very rapidly-maturing monomer with low acid sensitivity.
   1350..1408    +  CDS            F2A (fragment): 2A peptide from foot-and-mouth disease virus polyprotein Eukaryotic ribosomes fail to insert a peptide bond between the Gly and Pro residues, yielding separate polypeptides.
   1422..1606    -  ncRNA          EBER1: Accession: RF01789 - Epstein-Barr virus EBER1
   1635..2348    +  CDS            EGFP: EGFP is a basic (constitutively fluorescent) green fluorescent protein published in 1996, derived from Aequorea victoria. It is reported to be a rapidly-maturing weak dimer with moderate acid sensitivity.
   2526..2750    +  polyA_signal   bGH poly(A) signal: bovine growth hormone polyadenylation signal
   2766..2789    +  polyA_signal   bGH poly(A) signal (fragment): bovine growth hormone polyadenylation signal
   2793..2814    +  promoter       SV40 promoter (fragment): SV40 enhancer and early promoter
   2835..3068    +  rep_origin     f1 ori (fragment) (sequence partly withheld): f1 bacteriophage origin of replication; arrow indicates direction of (+) strand synthesis
   3073..3120    +  protein_bind   FRT: FLP-mediated recombination occurs in the 8-bp core sequence TCTAGAAA (Turan and Bode, 2011). FLP recombinase from the Saccharomyces cerevisiae 2μ plasmid
   3128..4150    +  CDS            HygR: aminoglycoside phosphotransferase from E. coli; aph(4)-Ia; confers resistance to hygromycin
   4160..4285    +  CDS            ble (fragment): BLE_KLEPN - Experimental evidence at protein level: Swiss-Prot protein existence level 1. Binding protein with a strong affinity to the bleomycin family of antibiotics. Binds to CL990; an antimitotic-antibiotic compound. From Klebsiella pneumoniae.
   4280..4401    +  polyA_signal   SV40 poly(A) signal: SV40 polyadenylation signal
   4474..4490    -  protein_bind   lac operator: The lac repressor binds to the lac operator to inhibit transcription in E. coli. This inhibition can be relieved by adding lactose or isopropyl-β-D-thiogalactopyranoside (IPTG). lac repressor encoded by lacI
   4498..4528    -  promoter       lac promoter: promoter for the E. coli lac operon
   4543..4564    -  protein_bind   CAP binding site: CAP binding activates transcription in the presence of cAMP. E. coli catabolite activator protein
   4577..4669    -  CDS            lacI (fragment): lac repressor; lacI; The lac repressor binds to the lac operator to inhibit transcription in E. coli. This inhibition can be relieved by adding lactose or isopropyl-β-D-thiogalactopyranoside (IPTG).
   4852..5440    -  rep_origin     ori: high-copy-number ColE1/pMB1/pBR322/pUC origin of replication
   5611..6471    -  CDS            AmpR: β-lactamase; bla; confers resistance to ampicillin, carbenicillin, and related antibiotics
   6472..6576    -  promoter       AmpR promoter: bla
   6635..5       -  misc_feature   bom (fragment) (across the origin): basis of mobility region from pBR322
>Addgene plasmid #247287 | NSK266 SFFV-mCherry-SGc(EBER1.linear.2)cSG-EGFP-(3xMS2) (FLP-IN) | addgene full sequence | sequence record 490840 | Addgene NGS Result
AGTATCTGCTCCCTGCTTGTGTGTTGGAGGTCGCTGAGTAGTGCGCGAGCAAAATTTAAGCTACAACAAG
GCAAGGCTTGACCGACAATTGCCGATAAAATAAAAGATTTTATTTAGTCTCCAGAAAAAGGGGGGAATGA
AAGACCCCACCTGTAGGTTTGGCAAGCTAGCTGCAGTAACGCCATTTTGCAAGGCATGGAAAAATACCAA
ACCAAGAATAGAGAAGTTCAGATCAAGGGCGGGTACATGAAAATAGCTAACGTTGGGCCAAACAGGATAT
CTGCGGTGAGCAGTTTCGGCCCCGGCCCGGGGCCAAGAACAGATGGTCACCGCAGTTTCGGCCCCGGCCC
GAGGCCAAGAACAGATGGTCCCCAGATATGGCCCAACCCTCAGCAGTTTCTTAAGACCCATCAGATGTTT
CCAGGCTCCCCCAAGGACCTGAAATGACCCTGCGCCTTATTTGAATTAACCAATCAGCCTGCTTCTCGCT
TCTGTTCGCGCGCTTCTGCTTCCCGAGCTCTATAAAAGAGCTCACAACCCCTCACTCGGCGCGCCAGTCC
TCCGACAGACTGAGTCGCCCGGGAAGCTTCGCCACCATGGTGAGCAAGGGCGAGGAGGATAACATGGCCA
TCATCAAGGAGTTCATGCGCTTCAAGGTGCACATGGAGGGCTCCGTGAACGGCCACGAGTTCGAGATCGA
GGGCGAGGGCGAGGGCCGCCCCTACGAGGGCACCCAGACCGCCAAGCTGAAGGTGACCAAGGGTGGCCCC
CTGCCCTTCGCCTGGGACATCCTGTCCCCTCAGTTCATGTACGGCTCCAAGGCCTACGTGAAGCACCCCG
CCGACATTCCCGACTACTTGAAGCTGTCCTTCCCCGAGGGCTTCAAGTGGGAGCGCGTGATGAACTTCGA
GGACGGCGGCGTGGTGACCGTGACCCAGGACTCCTCCCTGCAGGACGGCGAGTTCATCTACAAGGTGAAG
CTGCGCGGCACCAACTTCCCCTCCGACGGCCCCGTAATGCAGAAGAAGACCATGGGCTGGGAGGCCTCCT
CCGAGCGGATGTACCCCGAGGACGGCGCCCTGAAGGGCGAGATCAAGCAGAGGCTGAAGCTGAAGGACGG
CGGCCACTACGACGCTGAGGTCAAGACCACCTACAAGGCCAAGAAGCCCGTGCAGCTGCCCGGCGCCTAC
AACGTCAACATCAAGTTGGACATCACCTCCCACAACGAGGACTACACCATCGTGGAACAGTACGAACGCG
CCGAGGGCCGCCACTCCACCGGCGGCATGGACGAGCTGTACAAGAGCGACGCGTTGGAAGCCAGACACAA
ACAGAAAATTGTGGCTCCGGTGAAACAGACTTTGAATTTTGACCTTCTGAAGCTGGCGGGAGACGTCGAG
TCCAACCCCGGTCCCGGTACCGGATCCGGACCACCAGCTGGTACTTGGCCGAAGACGGCAGAAAGCAGAG
TCTAGGAAGACAACCACAGACACCGTCCTCACCACCCGGGACTTGTAACCGGTACTAGTGAGGCACGGCA
TAAGCAAAAGATCGTAGCCCCAGTAAAGCAAACACTCAACTTCGATCTACTCAAACTCGCAGGTGATGTG
GAATCTAATCCAGGACCCTCGAGTGTCTCAAAGGGCGAGGAACTTTTTACGGGCGTTGTTCCGATCCTCG
TCGAATTGGACGGGGACGTTAATGGGCATAAATTCTCAGTTAGTGGTGAGGGTGAGGGGGACGCGACATA
TGGGAAACTTACGCTGAAGTTCATATGTACCACCGGAAAATTGCCAGTGCCGTGGCCTACTCTCGTCACC
ACCCTGACATATGGTGTTCAGTGTTTTAGCCGGTATCCAGACCATATGAAACAGCACGATTTTTTTAAAT
CCGCTATGCCTGAAGGTTACGTACAGGAGCGAACGATATTTTTTAAAGACGACGGAAACTACAAAACTAG
AGCCGAGGTAAAATTCGAGGGTGACACTCTCGTGAACCGGATCGAACTGAAGGGCATAGATTTTAAGGAG
GATGGCAATATACTGGGCCACAAGCTCGAATACAACTATAATTCTCATAATGTCTATATCATGGCGGACA
AACAGAAAAACGGCATCAAGGTAAACTTTAAAATCCGACACAATATTGAGGACGGCTCTGTCCAGCTTGC
GGACCATTACCAACAGAACACGCCGATAGGGGATGGTCCAGTACTTCTCCCTGATAATCACTATTTGTCT
ACTCAGTCAGCTCTTAGCAAGGACCCAAACGAAAAACGGGATCACATGGTCCTTCTTGAGTTCGTCACTG
CGGCTGGGATAACACTCGGGATGGACGAACTGTATAAGTAGGCCGGAGGGCCCACGTACACCATCAGGGT
ACGTCTCAGACACCATCAGGGTCTGTCTGGTACAGCATCAGCGTACCATGGCCCGAACAAAAACTCATCT
CAGAAGAGGATCTGAATAGCGCCGTCGACCATCATCATAATCATCATTGAGTTTAAACCCGCTGATCAGC
CTCGACTGTGCCTTCTAGTTGCCAGCCATCTGTTGTTTGCCCCTCCCCCGTGCCTTCCTTGACCCTGGAA
GGTGCCACTCCCACTGTCCTTTCCTAATAAAATGAGGAAATTGCATCGCATTGTCTGAGTAGGTGTCATT
CTATTCTGGGGGGTGGGGTGGGGCAGGACAGCAAGGGGGAGGATTGGGAAGACAATAGCAGGCATGCTGG
GGATGCGGTGGGCTCTATGGAGATCTATCGATGTTCTGGGGATGCGGTGGGCTCTATGGCTTCTGAGGCG
GAAAGAACCAGCTGGGGCTCTAGGGGGTATCCCC
[124 nt withheld, positions 2835-2958]
C
[91 nt withheld, positions 2960-3050]
AGGGTGATGGTTCACGTACCTAGAAGTTCCTATTCCGAAGTTCCTATTCTCTAGAAAGTATAGGAACTTC
CTTGGCCAAAAAGCCTGAACTCACCGCGACGTCTGTCGAGAAGTTTCTGATCGAAAAGTTCGACAGCGTC
TCCGACCTGATGCAGCTCTCGGAGGGCGAAGAATCTCGTGCTTTCAGCTTCGATGTAGGAGGGCGTGGAT
ATGTCCTGCGGGTAAATAGCTGCGCCGATGGTTTCTACAAAGATCGTTATGTTTATCGGCACTTTGCATC
GGCCGCGCTCCCGATTCCGGAAGTGCTTGACATTGGGGAATTCAGCGAGAGCCTGACCTATTGCATCTCC
CGCCGTGCACAGGGTGTCACGTTGCAAGACCTGCCTGAAACCGAACTGCCCGCTGTTCTGCAGCCGGTCG
CGGAGGCCATGGATGCGATCGCTGCGGCCGATCTTAGCCAGACGAGCGGGTTCGGCCCATTCGGACCGCA
AGGAATCGGTCAATACACTACATGGCGTGATTTCATATGCGCGATTGCTGATCCCCATGTGTATCACTGG
CAAACTGTGATGGACGACACCGTCAGTGCGTCCGTCGCGCAGGCTCTCGATGAGCTGATGCTTTGGGCCG
AGGACTGCCCCGAAGTCCGGCACCTCGTGCACGCGGATTTCGGCTCCAACAATGTCCTGACGGACAATGG
CCGCATAACAGCGGTCATTGACTGGAGCGAGGCGATGTTCGGGGATTCCCAATACGAGGTCGCCAACATC
TTCTTCTGGAGGCCGTGGTTGGCTTGTATGGAGCAGCAGACGCGCTACTTCGAGCGGAGGCATCCGGAGC
TTGCAGGATCGCCGCGGCTCCGGGCGTATATGCTCCGCATTGGTCTTGACCAACTCTATCAGAGCTTGGT
TGACGGCAATTTCGATGATGCAGCTTGGGCGCAGGGTCGATGCGACGCAATCGTCCGATCCGGAGCCGGG
ACTGTCGGGCGTACACAAATCGCCCGCAGAAGCGCGGCCGTCTGGACCGATGGCTGTGTAGAAGTACTCG
CCGATAGTGGAAACCGACGCCCCAGCACTCGTCCGAGGGCAAAGGAATAGCACGTACTACGAGATTTCGA
TTCCACCGCCGCCTTCTATGAAAGGTTGGGCTTCGGAATCGTTTTCCGGGACGCCGGCTGGATGATCCTC
CAGCGCGGGGATCTCATGCTGGAGTTCTTCGCCCACCCCAACTTGTTTATTGCAGCTTATAATGGTTACA
AATAAAGCAATAGCATCACAAATTTCACAAATAAAGCATTTTTTTCACTGCATTCTAGTTGTGGTTTGTC
CAAACTCATCAATGTATCTTATCATGTCTGTATACCGTCGACCTCTAGCTAGAGCTTGGCGTAATCATGG
TCATAGCTGTTTCCTGTGTGAAATTGTTATCCGCTCACAATTCCACACAACATACGAGCCGGAAGCATAA
AGTGTAAAGCCTGGGGTGCCTAATGAGTGAGCTAACTCACATTAATTGCGTTGCGCTCACTGCCCGCTTT
CCAGTCGGGAAACCTGTCGTGCCAGCTGCATTAATGAATCGGCCAACGCGCGGGGAGAGGCGGTTTGCGT
ATTGGGCGCTCTTCCGCTTCCTCGCTCACTGACTCGCTGCGCTCGGTCGTTCGGCTGCGGCGAGCGGTAT
CAGCTCACTCAAAGGCGGTAATACGGTTATCCACAGAATCAGGGGATAACGCAGGAAAGAACATGTGAGC
AAAAGGCCAGCAAAAGGCCAGGAACCGTAAAAAGGCCGCGTTGCTGGCGTTTTTCCATAGGCTCCGCCCC
CCTGACGAGCATCACAAAAATCGACGCTCAAGTCAGAGGTGGCGAAACCCGACAGGACTATAAAGATACC
AGGCGTTTCCCCCTGGAAGCTCCCTCGTGCGCTCTCCTGTTCCGACCCTGCCGCTTACCGGATACCTGTC
CGCCTTTCTCCCTTCGGGAAGCGTGGCGCTTTCTCATAGCTCACGCTGTAGGTATCTCAGTTCGGTGTAG
GTCGTTCGCTCCAAGCTGGGCTGTGTGCACGAACCCCCCGTTCAGCCCGACCGCTGCGCCTTATCCGGTA
ACTATCGTCTTGAGTCCAACCCGGTAAGACACGACTTATCGCCACTGGCAGCAGCCACTGGTAACAGGAT
TAGCAGAGCGAGGTATGTAGGCGGTGCTACAGAGTTCTTGAAGTGGTGGCCTAACTACGGCTACACTAGA
AGAACAGTATTTGGTATCTGCGCTCTGCTGAAGCCAGTTACCTTCGGAAAAAGAGTTGGTAGCTCTTGAT
CCGGCAAACAAACCACCGCTGGTAGCGGTGGTTTTTTTGTTTGCAAGCAGCAGATTACGCGCAGAAAAAA
AGGATCTCAAGAAGATCCTTTGATCTTTTCTACGGGGTCTGACGCTCAGTGGAACGAAAACTCACGTTAA
GGGATTTTGGTCATGAGATTATCAAAAAGGATCTTCACCTAGATCCTTTTAAATTAAAAATGAAGTTTTA
AATCAATCTAAAGTATATATGAGTAAACTTGGTCTGACAGTTACCAATGCTTAATCAGTGAGGCACCTAT
CTCAGCGATCTGTCTATTTCGTTCATCCATAGTTGCCTGACTCCCCGTCGTGTAGATAACTACGATACGG
GAGGGCTTACCATCTGGCCCCAGTGCTGCAATGATACCGCGAGACCCACGCTCACCGGCTCCAGATTTAT
CAGCAATAAACCAGCCAGCCGGAAGGGCCGAGCGCAGAAGTGGTCCTGCAACTTTATCCGCCTCCATCCA
GTCTATTAATTGTTGCCGGGAAGCTAGAGTAAGTAGTTCGCCAGTTAATAGTTTGCGCAACGTTGTTGCC
ATTGCTACAGGCATCGTGGTGTCACGCTCGTCGTTTGGTATGGCTTCATTCAGCTCCGGTTCCCAACGAT
CAAGGCGAGTTACATGATCCCCCATGTTGTGCAAAAAAGCGGTTAGCTCCTTCGGTCCTCCGATCGTTGT
CAGAAGTAAGTTGGCCGCAGTGTTATCACTCATGGTTATGGCAGCACTGCATAATTCTCTTACTGTCATG
CCATCCGTAAGATGCTTTTCTGTGACTGGTGAGTACTCAACCAAGTCATTCTGAGAATAGTGTATGCGGC
GACCGAGTTGCTCTTGCCCGGCGTCAATACGGGATAATACCGCGCCACATAGCAGAACTTTAAAAGTGCT
CATCATTGGAAAACGTTCTTCGGGGCGAAAACTCTCAAGGATCTTACCGCTGTTGAGATCCAGTTCGATG
TAACCCACTCGTGCACCCAACTGATCTTCAGCATCTTTTACTTTCACCAGCGTTTCTGGGTGAGCAAAAA
CAGGAAGGCAAAATGCCGCAAAAAAGGGAATAAGGGCGACACGGAAATGTTGAATACTCATACTCTTCCT
TTTTCAATATTATTGAAGCATTTATCAGGGTTATTGTCTCATGAGCGGATACATATTTGAATGTATTTAG
AAAAATAAACAAATAGGGGTTCCGCGCACATTTCCCCGAAAAGTGCCACCTGACGTCGACGGATCGGGAG
ATCTCCCGATCCCCTATGGTGCACTCTCAGTACAATCTGCTCTGATGCCGCATAGTTAAGCC
